>Addgene plasmid #70236 | pJK392 | depositor full sequence | sequence record 125530 | pJK392 sequence 4137 bps
ATCCGGATATAGTTCCTCCTTTCAGCAAAAAACCCCTCAAGACCCGTTTAGAGGCCCCAAGGGGTTATGC
TAGTTATTGCTCAGCGGTGGCAGCAGCCAACTCAGCTTCCTTTCGGGCTTTGTTAGCAGCCGGATCTCAG
TGGTGGTGGTGGTGGTGCTCGAGTGCGGCCGCAAGCTTGTCGACGGAGCTCGAATTCGAGCTCCGTCGAC
AAGAAACTGAAACGCTGAATTCAGCGTTTCAGTTTCGAATCGTCTTCGATAATTTTCTGCGCATTGGATT
CCATATAGGATTTGACCGAATCTGCGATTTCTTTATCGTACAGTGAAAAAATACGAGCCGCCAGGAGTGC
CGCATTTTTCGGTTCAAGAACCAGTGCCGGACTAATCCCGCTCGGCATCCGTAACGAAGAATAAATGTCG
GCGCCGGCGAAGCTATCGCTTGGCGGTGGGCAGGCAATGGTTGCACCTTTGACGAAGCCATCAACAAAGC
CTGATAAAGCGTTACTACGCCCAGCGATCGTGATGTACAGTTTAGGACGGTCCAAAGCTTCATATTCTTT
CAGCATAGACACTACATGCTCCGCTGTTTTATGCGCGGAGCCGATGCGAATGGCATACTCAATACCAAAA
GTTTTCAATTCAGACGCAATTTTCTCGGCGTGACCCATATCTGAACTGCTGCCCATAAGGATAATCACCA
GCGGACGCATATGTATATCTCCTTCTTAAAGTTAAACAAAATTATTTCTAGAGGGAAACCGTTGTGGTCT
CCCTATAGTGAGTCGTATTAATTTCGCGGGATCGAGATCTCGGGCAGCGTTGGGTCCTGGCCACGGGTGC
GCATGATCGTGCTCCTGTCGTTGAGGACCCGGCTAGGCTGGCGGGGTTGCCTTACTGGTTAGCAGAATGA
ATCACCGATACGCGAGCGAACGTGAAGCGACTGCTGCTGCAAAACGTCTGCGACCTGAGCAACAACATGA
ATGGTCTTCGGTTTCCGTGTTTCGTAAAGTCTGGAAACGCGGAAGTCAGCGCCCTGCACCATTATGTTCC
GGATCTGCATCGCAGGATGCTGCTGGCTACCCTGTGGAACACCTACATCTGTATTAACGAAGCGCTGGCA
TTGACCCTGAGTGATTTTTCTCTGGTCCCGCCGCATCCATACCGCCAGTTGTTTACCCTCACAACGTTCC
AGTAACCGGGCATGTTCATCATCAGTAACCCGTATCGTGAGCATCCTCTCTCGTTTCATCGGTATCATTA
CCCCCATGAACAGAAATCCCCCTTACACGGAGGCATCAGTGACCAAACAGGAAAAAACCGCCCTTAACAT
GGCCCGCTTTATCAGAAGCCAGACATTAACGCTTCTGGAGAAACTCAACGAGCTGGACGCGGATGAACAG
GCAGACATCTGTGAATCGCTTCACGACCACGCTGATGAGCTTTACCGCAGCTGCCTCGCGCGTTTCGGTG
ATGACGGTGAAAACCTCTGACACATGCAGCTCCCGGAGACGGTCACAGCTTGTCTGTAAGCGGATGCCGG
GAGCAGACAAGCCCGTCAGGGCGCGTCAGCGGGTGTTGGCGGGTGTCGGGGCGCAGCCATGACCCAGTCA
CGTAGCGATAGCGGAGTGTATACTGGCTTAACTATGCGGCATCAGAGCAGATTGTACTGAGAGTGCACCA
TATATGCGGTGTGAAATACCGCACAGATGCGTAAGGAGAAAATACCGCATCAGGCGCTCTTCCGCTTCCT
CGCTCACTGACTCGCTGCGCTCGGTCGTTCGGCTGCGGCGAGCGGTATCAGCTCACTCAAAGGCGGTAAT
ACGGTTATCCACAGAATCAGGGGATAACGCAGGAAAGAACATGTGAGCAAAAGGCCAGCAAAAGGCCAGG
AACCGTAAAAAGGCCGCGTTGCTGGCGTTTTTCCATAGGCTCCGCCCCCCTGACGAGCATCACAAAAATC
GACGCTCAAGTCAGAGGTGGCGAAACCCGACAGGACTATAAAGATACCAGGCGTTTCCCCCTGGAAGCTC
CCTCGTGCGCTCTCCTGTTCCGACCCTGCCGCTTACCGGATACCTGTCCGCCTTTCTCCCTTCGGGAAGC
GTGGCGCTTTCTCATAGCTCACGCTGTAGGTATCTCAGTTCGGTGTAGGTCGTTCGCTCCAAGCTGGGCT
GTGTGCACGAACCCCCCGTTCAGCCCGACCGCTGCGCCTTATCCGGTAACTATCGTCTTGAGTCCAACCC
GGTAAGACACGACTTATCGCCACTGGCAGCAGCCACTGGTAACAGGATTAGCAGAGCGAGGTATGTAGGC
GGTGCTACAGAGTTCTTGAAGTGGTGGCCTAACTACGGCTACACTAGAAGGACAGTATTTGGTATCTGCG
CTCTGCTGAAGCCAGTTACCTTCGGAAAAAGAGTTGGTAGCTCTTGATCCGGCAAACAAACCACCGCTGG
TAGCGGTGGTTTTTTTGTTTGCAAGCAGCAGATTACGCGCAGAAAAAAAGGATCTCAAGAAGATCCTTTG
ATCTTTTCTACGGGGTCTGACGCTCAGTGGAACGAAAACTCACGTTAAGGGATTTTGGTCATGAGATTAT
CAAAAAGGATCTTCACCTAGATCCTTTTAAATTAAAAATGAAGTTTTAAATCAATCTAAAGTATATATGA
GTAAACTTGGTCTGACAGTTACCAATGCTTAATCAGTGAGGCACCTATCTCAGCGATCTGTCTATTTCGT
TCATCCATAGTTGCCTGACTCCCCGTCGTGTAGATAACTACGATACGGGAGGGCTTACCATCTGGCCCCA
GTGCTGCAATGATACCGCGAGACCCACGCTCACCGGCTCCAGATTTATCAGCAATAAACCAGCCAGCCGG
AAGGGCCGAGCGCAGAAGTGGTCCTGCAACTTTATCCGCCTCCATCCAGTCTATTAATTGTTGCCGGGAA
GCTAGAGTAAGTAGTTCGCCAGTTAATAGTTTGCGCAACGTTGTTGCCATTGCTGCAGGCATCGTGGTGT
CACGCTCGTCGTTTGGTATGGCTTCATTCAGCTCCGGTTCCCAACGATCAAGGCGAGTTACATGATCCCC
CATGTTGTGCAAAAAAGCGGTTAGCTCCTTCGGTCCTCCGATCGTTGTCAGAAGTAAGTTGGCCGCAGTG
TTATCACTCATGGTTATGGCAGCACTGCATAATTCTCTTACTGTCATGCCATCCGTAAGATGCTTTTCTG
TGACTGGTGAGTACTCAACCAAGTCATTCTGAGAATAGTGTATGCGGCGACCGAGTTGCTCTTGCCCGGC
GTCAATACGGGATAATACCGCGCCACATAGCAGAACTTTAAAAGTGCTCATCATTGGAAAACGTTCTTCG
GGGCGAAAACTCTCAAGGATCTTACCGCTGTTGAGATCCAGTTCGATGTAACCCACTCGTGCACCCAACT
GATCTTCAGCATCTTTTACTTTCACCAGCGTTTCTGGGTGAGCAAAAACAGGAAGGCAAAATGCCGCAAA
AAAGGGAATAAGGGCGACACGGAAATGTTGAATACTCATACTCTTCCTTTTTCAATATTATTGAAGCATT
TATCAGGGTTATTGTCTCATGAGCGGATACATATTTGAATGTATTTAGAAAAATAAACAAATAGGGGTTC
CGCGCACATTTCCCCGAAAAGTGCCACCTGAAATTGTAAACGTTAATATTTTGTTAAAATTCGCGTTAAA
TTTTTGTTAAATCAGCTCATTTTTTAACCAATAGGCCGAAATCGGCAAAATCCCTTATAAATCAAAAGAA
TAGACCGAGATAGGGT
[37 nt withheld, positions 3797-3833]
AAAGAACGTGGACTCCAACGTCAAAGG
[49 nt withheld, positions 3861-3909]
T
[91 nt withheld, positions 3911-4001]
G
[124 nt withheld, positions 4003-4126]
CCCATTCGCCA
Features (pLannotate 1.2.2; 13 found; start..end, strand, type, name):
     26..73      -  terminator     T7 terminator: transcription terminator for bacteriophage T7 RNA polymerase
     81..130     -  CDS            SET1 (fragment): solubility-enhancement tag derived from T7 phage gene 10B
    140..157     -  CDS            9xHis (fragment): 9xHis affinity tag
    234..710     -  CDS            purE: PURE_TREDE - Experimental evidence at protein level: Swiss-Prot protein existence level 1. Catalyzes the reversible conversion of 5-aminoimidazole ribonucleotide (AIR) and CO(2) to 4-carboxy-5-aminoimidazole ribonucleotide (CAIR). Does not accept N5-carboxyaminoimidazole ribonucleotide (N5-CAIR) as a substrate. From Treponema denticola (strain ATCC 35405 / DSM 14222 / CIP 103919 / JCM 8153 / KCTC 15104).
    718..740     -  RBS            RBS: efficient ribosome binding site from bacteriophage T7 gene 10 (Olins and Rangwala, 1989)
    772..790     -  promoter       T7 promoter: promoter for bacteriophage T7 RNA polymerase
    902..1282    -  CDS            YPB1_ECOLX: Protein predicted: Swiss-Prot protein existence level 4. From Escherichia coli.
   1299..1490    +  CDS            rop: Rop protein, which maintains plasmids at low copy number; rop
   1592..1734    +  misc_feature   bom: basis of mobility region from pBR322
   1920..2508    -  rep_origin     ori: high-copy-number ColE1/pMB1/pBR322/pUC origin of replication
   2679..3539    -  CDS            AmpR: β-lactamase; bla; confers resistance to ampicillin, carbenicillin, and related antibiotics
   3540..3644    -  promoter       AmpR promoter: bla
   3671..4126    -  rep_origin     f1 ori (sequence partly withheld): f1 bacteriophage origin of replication; arrow indicates direction of (+) strand synthesis
