[The description below was written by a language model from this plasmid's Addgene catalogue record and pLannotate feature annotations shown in this document.]
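Description:
pJK392 is a bacterial expression plasmid built on the pET23a backbone (4,137 bp in total) for producing a mutant form of PurE from Treponema denticola ATCC 35405 in E. coli. It replicates from a ColE1/pMB1-type origin and also carries the pBR322-derived bom region and an annotated rop gene. The record lists copy number as unknown. Selection is by ampicillin through the β-lactamase gene and its native promoter, and an f1 phage origin allows single-stranded DNA production.

The payload is a synthetic gene encoding phosphoribosylaminoimidazole carboxylase (PurE, TDE0687), an AIR carboxylase that reversibly converts 5-aminoimidazole ribonucleotide and CO2 to 4-carboxy-5-aminoimidazole ribonucleotide and does not accept N5-CAIR as a substrate. The coding sequence carries a His40Asn substitution, which the depositor describes as rendering the enzyme catalytically inactive. Transcription is driven by the T7 promoter, translation starts from the efficient T7 gene 10 ribosome binding site, and the T7 terminator closes the unit. Expression therefore requires a host that supplies T7 RNA polymerase.

A His-tag fragment from the vector is annotated downstream of the insert, but it is separated from the end of the purE coding sequence by a gap. The record does not state whether the protein is tagged. The short "SET1" fragment next to the terminator is probably a match to backbone sequence derived from T7 gene 10 rather than a functional tag.

The plasmid is used to produce the inactive H40N protein, which would suit use as a control or comparison alongside the wild-type enzyme in biochemical or structural studies of PurE.
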