Addgene plasmid #70236: pJK392
Purpose: Protein production from a synthetic gene encoding Treponema denticola ATCC 35405 PurE-H40N
Depositing lab: T. J. Kappock. Depositing organization: Purdue University. Publication: Treponema denticola PurE Is a bacterial AIR carboxylase. Tranchimand S, Starks CM, Mathews II, Hockings SC, Kappock TJ. Biochemistry. 2011 May 31;50(21):4623-37. doi: 10.1021/bi102033a. Epub 2011 May 6. PubMed 21548610.
Backbone
  Vector backbone: pET23a
  Backbone size w/o insert (bp): 3666
  Total vector size (bp): 4137
  Vector type: Bacterial Expression
Growth in bacteria
  Bacterial resistance: Ampicillin, 100 μg/mL
  Growth temperature: 37°C
  Growth strain: DH5alpha
  Copy number: Unknown
Gene/Insert
  Gene/Insert name: phosphoribosylaminoimidazole carboxylase (alt names: PurE; TDE0687; aminoimidazole ribonucleotide carboxylase)
  Species: Treponema denticola
  Mutation: His40Asn
  GenBank ID: NP_971299.1
Terms and licenses: Academic/Nonprofit Terms; Industry Terms: Not Available to Industry
Depositor comments: Used to produce the catalytically inactive H40N mutant.
How to cite: pJK392 was a gift from T. J. Kappock (Addgene plasmid # 70236 ; http://n2t.net/addgene:70236 ; RRID:Addgene_70236)
