>Addgene plasmid #70236 | pJK392 | addgene partial sequence | sequence record 133095 | T7 5'-TAATACGACTCACTATAGGG-3'
ATAATTTTGTTTAACTTTAAGAAGGAGATATACATATGCGTCCGCTGGTGATTATCCTTATGGGCAGCAG
TTCAGATATGGGTCACGCCGAGAAAATTGCGTCTGAATTGAAAACTTTTGGTATTGAGTATGCCATTCGC
ATCGGCTCCGCGAATAAAACAGCGGAGCATGTAGTGTCTATGCTGAAAGAATATGAAGCTTTGGACCGTC
CTAAACTGTACATCACGATCGCTGGGCGTAGTAACGCTTTATCAGGCTTTGTTGATGGCTTCGTCAAAGG
TGCAACCATTGCCTGCCCACCGCCAAGCGATAGCTTCGCCGGCGCCGACATTTATTCTTCGTTACGGATG
CCGAGCGGGATTAGTCCGGCACTGGTTCTTGAACCGAAAAATGCGGCACTCCTGGCGGCTCGTATTTTTT
CACTGTACGATAAAGAAATCGCAGATTCGGTCAAATCCTATATGGAATCCAATGCGCAGAAAATTATCGA
AGACGATTCGAAACTGAAACGCTGAATTCAGCGTTTCAGTTTCTTGTCGACGGAG
