>Addgene plasmid #70236 | pJK392 | addgene partial sequence | sequence record 133096 | T7term 5'-GCTAGTTATTGCTCAGCGG-3'
CTTCCTTTCGGGCTTTGTTAGCAGCCGGATCTCAGTGGTGGTGGTGGTGGTGCTCGAGTGCGGCCGCAAG
CTTGTCGACGGAGCTCGAATTCGAGCTCCGTCGACAAGAAACTGAAACGCTGAATTCAGCGTTTCAGTTT
CGAATCGTCTTCGATAATTTTCTGCGCATTGGATTCCATATAGGATTTGACCGAATCTGCGATTTCTTTA
TCGTACAGTGAAAAAATACGAGCCGCCAGGAGTGCCGCATTTTTCGGTTCAAGAACCAGTGCCGGACTAA
TCCCGCTCGGCATCCGTAACGAAGAATAAATGTCGGCGCCGGCGAAGCTATCGCTTGGCGGTGGGCAGGC
AATGGTTGCACCTTTGACGAAGCCATCAACAAAGCCTGATAAAGCGTTACTACGCCCAGCGATCGTGATG
TACAGTTTAGGACGGTCCAAAGCTTCATATTCTTTCAGCATAGACACTACATGCTCCGCTGTTTTATTCG
CGGAGCCGATGCGAATGGCATACTCAATACCAAAAGTTTTCAATTCAGACGCAATTTTCTCGGCGTGACC
CATATCTGAACTGCTGCCCATAAGGATAATCACCAGCGGACGCATATGTATATCTCCTTCTTAAAGTTAA
ACAAAATTATTTCTAGAGGGAAACCGTTGTGGTCTCCCTATAGTGAGTCGTATTAATTTCGCGGGATCGA
GATCTCGGGCAGCGTTGGGTCCTGGCCACGGGTGCGCATGATCGTGCTCCTGTCGTTGAGGACCCGGCTA
GGCTGGCGGGGTTGCCTTACTGGTTAGCAGAATGAATCACCGATACGCGAGCGAACGTGAAGCGACTGCT
GCTGCAAAACGTCTGCGACCTGAGCAACAACATGAATGGTCTTCGGTTTCCGTGTTTCGTAAAGTCTGGA
AACGCGGAAGTCAGCGCCCTGCACCATTATGTTCCGGATCTGCATCGCAGGATGCTGCT
